Addgene plasmid #166871: pM123: pAAV-EFS-CasRx-control presgRNA
Purpose: AAV vector for expressing CasRx and control presgRNA for RNA-editing
Depositing lab: Guei-Sheung Liu. Depositing organization: University of Tasmania. Publication: Methods for in vitro CRISPR/CasRx-Mediated RNA Editing. Chuang YF, Wang PY, Kumar S, Lama S, Lin FL, Liu GS. Front Cell Dev Biol. 2021 Jun 11;9:667879. doi: 10.3389/fcell.2021.667879. eCollection 2021. PubMed 34178991.
Backbone
  Vector backbone: pAAV-MCS
  Backbone manufacturer: Cell Biolabs, Inc.
  Backbone size w/o insert (bp): 3316
  Total vector size (bp): 6691
  Modifications to backbone: 1) Remove original sequences (CMV promoter, human b-globin intron, MCS, and hGH polyA signal) between 2 ITRs. 2) Insert EFS promoter/SV40 polyA signal.
  Vector type: Mammalian Expression, AAV, CRISPR
Growth in bacteria
  Bacterial resistance: Ampicillin, 100 μg/mL
  Growth temperature: 37°C
  Growth strain: NEB Stable
  Copy number: High Copy
Gene/Insert 1
  Gene/Insert name: U6-control presgRNA
  Species: Synthetic
  Insert size (bp): 375
  Promoter: U6
  Cloning method: Gibson Cloning
  Sequencing primers: 5′ GAGGGCCTATTTCCCATGATT; 3′ n/a
Gene/Insert 2
  Gene/Insert name: RfxCas13d (alt name: CasRx)
  Species: Ruminococcus flavefaciens XPD3002
  Insert size (bp): 3000
  Promoter: EFS
  Tag / fusion protein: NLS (C terminal on insert); NLS (N terminal on insert); HA (C terminal on insert)
  Cloning method: Gibson Cloning
  Sequencing primers: 5′ n/a; 3′ GAAATTTGTGATGCTATTGC
Resource information
  A portion of this plasmid was derived from a plasmid made by: The CasRx sequence was adopted from pXR001: EF1a-CasRx-2A-EGFP (#109049)
Terms and licenses: Academic/Nonprofit Terms; Industry Terms: Not Available to Industry
How to cite: pM123: pAAV-EFS-CasRx-control presgRNA was a gift from Guei-Sheung Liu (Addgene plasmid # 166871 ; http://n2t.net/addgene:166871 ; RRID:Addgene_166871)
