[The description below was written by a language model from this plasmid's Addgene catalogue record and pLannotate feature annotations shown in this document.]
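Description:
pM123: pAAV-EFS-CasRx-control presgRNA is an all-in-one AAV transfer plasmid of 6,691 bp built on the pAAV-MCS backbone. The original CMV promoter, β-globin intron, multiple cloning site and hGH polyadenylation signal between the two AAV2 inverted terminal repeats were removed and replaced with an EFS promoter and an SV40 poly(A) signal. It is maintained in bacteria as a high-copy plasmid through a ColE1/pUC-type origin with ampicillin selection (AmpR under its own promoter), and it also carries an f1 phage origin. The right-hand ITR is annotated in full. The left one is detected only as two short fragments, which may reflect annotation or sequencing difficulty with this structured repeat rather than a real truncation.

Two expression units sit between the ITRs, both on the same strand. A human U6 RNA polymerase III promoter drives a synthetic control pre-sgRNA, in which a spacer is flanked by two 36-base RfxCas13d direct repeats. CasRx itself processes this pre-gRNA array format into a mature guide. The record does not state the spacer's sequence or target beyond calling it a control. Downstream, the compact EF-1α core (EFS) promoter expresses RfxCas13d (CasRx), the RNA-targeting type VI CRISPR effector from Ruminococcus flavefaciens XPD3002. It carries N- and C-terminal nuclear localization signals and a C-terminal HA epitope tag, and the transcript ends at the SV40 poly(A) signal. The CasRx coding sequence was taken from an earlier EF1a-CasRx-2A-EGFP plasmid.

The short promoters and poly(A) signal help keep effector and guide within a single AAV genome. The construct can be used for direct mammalian transfection or for packaging into recombinant AAV. It serves as the control-guide counterpart in CasRx-mediated RNA targeting experiments.
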