Features (pLannotate 1.2.2; 18 found; start..end, strand, type, name):
     81..108     +  repeat_region  AAV2 ITR (fragment): inverted terminal repeat of adeno-associated virus serotype 2 inverted
    137..164     +  repeat_region  AAV2 ITR (fragment): inverted terminal repeat of adeno-associated virus serotype 2 inverted
    214..454     +  promoter       U6 promoter: RNA polymerase III promoter for human U6 snRNA
    464..499     +  misc_RNA       RfxCas13d DR36: 36-base direct repeat for an RfxCas13d pre-gRNA (Konermann et al., 2018)
    530..565     +  misc_RNA       RfxCas13d DR36: 36-base direct repeat for an RfxCas13d pre-gRNA (Konermann et al., 2018)
    595..612     +  CDS            small t antigen (fragment): SV40 (simian virus 40) small t antigen
    638..849     +  promoter       EF-1α core promoter: core promoter for human elongation factor EF-1α
    899..3796    +  CDS            RfxCas13d: RNA-targeting Type VI CRISPR protein from Ruminococcus flavefaciens strain XPD3002 (Konermann et al., 2018)
   3836..3864    +  CDS            3xHA (fragment): three tandem HA epitope tags
   3872..4006    +  polyA_signal   SV40 poly(A) signal: SV40 polyadenylation signal
   4023..4163    +  repeat_region  AAV2 ITR: inverted terminal repeat of adeno-associated virus serotype 2 inverted
   4168..4219    -  misc_feature   bom (fragment): basis of mobility region from pBR322
   4238..4693    +  rep_origin     f1 ori (sequence partly withheld): f1 bacteriophage origin of replication; arrow indicates direction of (+) strand synthesis
   4694..4743    -  misc_feature   bom (fragment): basis of mobility region from pBR322
   4845..4880    -  CDS            rop (fragment): Rop protein, which maintains plasmids at low copy number; rop
   4975..5079    +  promoter       AmpR promoter: bla
   5080..5940    +  CDS            AmpR: β-lactamase; bla; confers resistance to ampicillin, carbenicillin, and related antibiotics
   6111..8       +  rep_origin     ori (across the origin): high-copy-number ColE1/pMB1/pBR322/pUC origin of replication
>Addgene plasmid #166871 | pM123: pAAV-EFS-CasRx-control presgRNA | addgene full sequence | sequence record 331085 | Addgene NGS Result
TATGGAAAAACGCCAGCAACGCGGCCTTTTTACGGTTCCTGGCCTTTTGCTGGCCTTTTGCTCACATGTC
CTGCAGGCAGCTGCGCGCTCGCTCGCTCACTGAGGCCGCCCGGGCGTCGGGCGACCTTTGGTCGCCCGGC
CTCAGTGAGCGAGCGAGCGCGCAGAGAGGGAGTGGCCAACTCCATCACTAGGGGTTCCTGCGGCCGCACG
CGTGAGGGCCTATTTCCCATGATTCCTTCATATTTGCATATACGATACAAGGCTGTTAGAGAGATAATTG
GAATTAATTTGACTGTAAACACAAAGATATTAGTACAAAATACGTGACGTAGAAAGTAATAATTTCTTGG
GTAGTTTGCAGTTTTAAAATTATGTTTTAAAATGGACTATCATATGCTTACCGTAACTTGAAAGTATTTC
GATTTCTTGGCTTTATATATCTTGTGGAAAGGACGAAACACCGCAAGTAAACCCCTACCAACTGGTCGGG
GTTTGAAACTCACCAGAAGCGTACCATACTCACGAACAGCAAGTAAACCCCTACCAACTGGTCGGGGTTT
GAAACTTTTTTTGAATTCTGATGCGGTGAAGCTTTAGGTCTTGAAAGGAGTGGGAATTGGCTCCGGTGCC
CGTCAGTGGGCAGAGCGCACATCGCCCACAGTCCCCGAGAAGTTGGGGGGAGGGGTCGGCAATTGATCCG
GTGCCTAGAGAAGGTGGCGCGGGGTAAACTGGGAAAGTGATGTCGTGTACTGGCTCCGCCTTTTTCCCGA
GGGTGGGGGAGAACCGTATATAAGTGCAGTAGTCGCCGTGAACGTTCTTTTTCGCAACGGGTTTGCCGCC
AGAACACAGGTCTAGAGCCACCATGAGCCCCAAGAAGAAGAGAAAGGTGGAGGCCAGCATCGAAAAAAAA
AAGTCCTTCGCCAAGGGCATGGGCGTGAAGTCCACACTCGTGTCCGGCTCCAAAGTGTACATGACAACCT
TCGCCGAAGGCAGCGACGCCAGGCTGGAAAAGATCGTGGAGGGCGACAGCATCAGGAGCGTGAATGAGGG
CGAGGCCTTCAGCGCTGAAATGGCCGATAAAAACGCCGGCTATAAGATCGGCAACGCCAAATTCAGCCAT
CCTAAGGGCTACGCCGTGGTGGCTAACAACCCTCTGTATACAGGACCCGTCCAGCAGGATATGCTCGGCC
TGAAGGAAACTCTGGAAAAGAGGTACTTCGGCGAGAGCGCTGATGGCAATGACAATATTTGTATCCAGGT
GATCCATAACATCCTGGACATTGAAAAAATCCTCGCCGAATACATTACCAACGCCGCCTACGCCGTCAAC
AATATCTCCGGCCTGGATAAGGACATTATTGGATTCGGCAAGTTCTCCACAGTGTATACCTACGACGAAT
TCAAAGACCCCGAGCACCATAGGGCCGCTTTCAACAATAACGATAAGCTCATCAACGCCATCAAGGCCCA
GTATGACGAGTTCGACAACTTCCTCGATAACCCCAGACTCGGCTATTTCGGCCAGGCCTTTTTCAGCAAG
GAGGGCAGAAATTACATCATCAATTACGGCAACGAATGCTATGACATTCTGGCCCTCCTGAGCGGACTGA
GGCACTGGGTGGTCCATAACAACGAAGAAGAGTCCAGGATCTCCAGGACCTGGCTCTACAACCTCGATAA
GAACCTCGACAACGAATACATCTCCACCCTCAACTACCTCTACGACAGGATCACCAATGAGCTGACCAAC
TCCTTCTCCAAGAACTCCGCCGCCAACGTGAACTATATTGCCGAAACTCTGGGAATCAACCCTGCCGAAT
TCGCCGAACAATATTTCAGATTCAGCATTATGAAAGAGCAGAAAAACCTCGGATTCAATATCACCAAGCT
CAGGGAAGTGATGCTGGACAGGAAGGATATGTCCGAGATCAGGAAAAATCATAAGGTGTTCGACTCCATC
AGGACCAAGGTCTACACCATGATGGACTTTGTGATTTATAGGTATTACATCGAAGAGGATGCCAAGGTGG
CTGCCGCCAATAAGTCCCTCCCCGATAATGAGAAGTCCCTGAGCGAGAAGGATATCTTTGTGATTAACCT
GAGGGGCTCCTTCAACGACGACCAGAAGGATGCCCTCTACTACGATGAAGCTAATAGAATTTGGAGAAAG
CTCGAAAATATCATGCACAACATCAAGGAATTTAGGGGAAACAAGACAAGAGAGTATAAGAAGAAGGACG
CCCCTAGACTGCCCAGAATCCTGCCCGCTGGCCGTGATGTTTCCGCCTTCAGCAAACTCATGTATGCCCT
GACCATGTTCCTGGATGGCAAGGAGATCAACGACCTCCTGACCACCCTGATTAATAAATTCGATAACATC
CAGAGCTTCCTGAAGGTGATGCCTCTCATCGGAGTCAACGCTAAGTTCGTGGAGGAATACGCCTTTTTCA
AAGACTCCGCCAAGATCGCCGATGAGCTGAGGCTGATCAAGTCCTTCGCTAGAATGGGAGAACCTATTGC
CGATGCCAGGAGGGCCATGTATATCGACGCCATCCGTATTTTAGGAACCAACCTGTCCTATGATGAGCTC
AAGGCCCTCGCCGACACCTTTTCCCTGGACGAGAACGGAAACAAGCTCAAGAAAGGCAAGCACGGCATGA
GAAATTTCATTATTAATAACGTGATCAGCAATAAAAGGTTCCACTACCTGATCAGATACGGTGATCCTGC
CCACCTCCATGAGATCGCCAAAAACGAGGCCGTGGTGAAGTTCGTGCTCGGCAGGATCGCTGACATCCAG
AAAAAACAGGGCCAGAACGGCAAGAACCAGATCGACAGGTACTACGAAACTTGTATCGGAAAGGATAAGG
GCAAGAGCGTGAGCGAAAAGGTGGACGCTCTCACAAAGATCATCACCGGAATGAACTACGACCAATTCGA
CAAGAAAAGGAGCGTCATTGAGGACACCGGCAGGGAAAACGCCGAGAGGGAGAAGTTTAAAAAGATCATC
AGCCTGTACCTCACCGTGATCTACCACATCCTCAAGAATATTGTCAATATCAACGCCAGGTACGTCATCG
GATTCCATTGCGTCGAGCGTGATGCTCAACTGTACAAGGAGAAAGGCTACGACATCAATCTCAAGAAACT
GGAAGAGAAGGGATTCAGCTCCGTCACCAAGCTCTGCGCTGGCATTGATGAAACTGCCCCCGATAAGAGA
AAGGACGTGGAAAAGGAGATGGCTGAAAGAGCCAAGGAGAGCATTGACAGCCTCGAGAGCGCCAACCCCA
AGCTGTATGCCAATTACATCAAATACAGCGACGAGAAGAAAGCCGAGGAGTTCACCAGGCAGATTAACAG
GGAGAAGGCCAAAACCGCCCTGAACGCCTACCTGAGGAACACCAAGTGGAATGTGATCATCAGGGAGGAC
CTCCTGAGAATTGACAACAAGACATGTACCCTGTTCAGAAACAAGGCCGTCCACCTGGAAGTGGCCAGGT
ATGTCCACGCCTATATCAACGACATTGCCGAGGTCAATTCCTACTTCCAACTGTACCATTACATCATGCA
GAGAATTATCATGAATGAGAGGTACGAGAAAAGCAGCGGAAAGGTGTCCGAGTACTTCGACGCTGTGAAT
GACGAGAAGAAGTACAACGATAGGCTCCTGAAACTGCTGTGTGTGCCTTTCGGCTACTGTATCCCCAGGT
TTAAGAACCTGAGCATCGAGGCCCTGTTCGATAGGAACGAGGCCGCCAAGTTCGACAAGGAGAAAAAGAA
GGTGTCCGGCAATTCCGGATCCGGACCTAAGAAAAAGAGGAAGGTGGCGGCCGCTTACCCATACGATGTT
CCAGATTACGCTTAAGTCGACAACTTGTTTATTGCAGCTTATAATGGTTACAAATAAAGCAATAGCATCA
CAAATTTCACAAATAAAGCATTTTTTTCACTGCATTCTAGTTGTGGTTTGTCCAAACTCATCAATGTATC
TTATCATGTCTGGATCCGGACCGAGCGGCCGCAGGAACCCCTAGTGATGGAGTTGGCCACTCCCTCTCTG
CGCGCTCGCTCGCTCACTGAGGCCGGGCGACCAAAGGTCGCCCGACGCCCGGGCTTTGCCCGGGCGGCCT
CAGTGAGCGAGCGAGCGCGCAGCTGCCTGCAGGGGCGCCTGATGCGGTATTTTCTCCTTACGCATCTGTG
CGGTATTTCACACCGCATA
[95 nt withheld, positions 4220-4314]
T
[46 nt withheld, positions 4316-4361]
C
[141 nt withheld, positions 4363-4503]
CCTTTGACGTTGGAGTCCACGTTCTTT
[37 nt withheld, positions 4531-4567]
ACTCTATCTCGGGCTATTCTTTTGATTTATAAGGGATTTTGCCGATTTCGGTCTATTGGTTAAAAAATGA
GCTGATTTAACAAAAATTTAACGCGAATTTTAACAAAATATTAACGTTTACAATTTTATGGTGCACTCTC
AGTACAATCTGCTCTGATGCCGCATAGTTAAGCCAGCCCCGACACCCGCCAACACCCGCTGACGCGCCCT
GACGGGCTTGTCTGCTCCCGGCATCCGCTTACAGACAAGCTGTGACCGTCTCCGGGAGCTGCATGTGTCA
GAGGTTTTCACCGTCATCACCGAAACGCGCGAGACGAAAGGGCCTCGTGATACGCCTATTTTTATAGGTT
AATGTCATGATAATAATGGTTTCTTAGACGTCAGGTGGCACTTTTCGGGGAAATGTGCGCGGAACCCCTA
TTTGTTTATTTTTCTAAATACATTCAAATATGTATCCGCTCATGAGACAATAACCCTGATAAATGCTTCA
ATAATATTGAAAAAGGAAGAGTATGAGTATTCAACATTTCCGTGTCGCCCTTATTCCCTTTTTTGCGGCA
TTTTGCCTTCCTGTTTTTGCTCACCCAGAAACGCTGGTGAAAGTAAAAGATGCTGAAGATCAGTTGGGTG
CACGAGTGGGTTACATCGAACTGGATCTCAACAGCGGTAAGATCCTTGAGAGTTTTCGCCCCGAAGAACG
TTTTCCAATGATGAGCACTTTTAAAGTTCTGCTATGTGGCGCGGTATTATCCCGTATTGACGCCGGGCAA
GAGCAACTCGGTCGCCGCATACACTATTCTCAGAATGACTTGGTTGAGTACTCACCAGTCACAGAAAAGC
ATCTTACGGATGGCATGACAGTAAGAGAATTATGCAGTGCTGCCATAACCATGAGTGATAACACTGCGGC
CAACTTACTTCTGACAACGATCGGAGGACCGAAGGAGCTAACCGCTTTTTTGCACAACATGGGGGATCAT
GTAACTCGCCTTGATCGTTGGGAACCGGAGCTGAATGAAGCCATACCAAACGACGAGCGTGACACCACGA
TGCCTGTAGCAATGGCAACAACGTTGCGCAAACTATTAACTGGCGAACTACTTACTCTAGCTTCCCGGCA
ACAATTAATAGACTGGATGGAGGCGGATAAAGTTGCAGGACCACTTCTGCGCTCGGCCCTTCCGGCTGGC
TGGTTTATTGCTGATAAATCTGGAGCCGGTGAGCGTGGGTCTCGCGGTATCATTGCAGCACTGGGGCCAG
ATGGTAAGCCCTCCCGTATCGTAGTTATCTACACGACGGGGAGTCAGGCAACTATGGATGAACGAAATAG
ACAGATCGCTGAGATAGGTGCCTCACTGATTAAGCATTGGTAACTGTCAGACCAAGTTTACTCATATATA
CTTTAGATTGATTTAAAACTTCATTTTTAATTTAAAAGGATCTAGGTGAAGATCCTTTTTGATAATCTCA
TGACCAAAATCCCTTAACGTGAGTTTTCGTTCCACTGAGCGTCAGACCCCGTAGAAAAGATCAAAGGATC
TTCTTGAGATCCTTTTTTTCTGCGCGTAATCTGCTGCTTGCAAACAAAAAAACCACCGCTACCAGCGGTG
GTTTGTTTGCCGGATCAAGAGCTACCAACTCTTTTTCCGAAGGTAACTGGCTTCAGCAGAGCGCAGATAC
CAAATACTGTTCTTCTAGTGTAGCCGTAGTTAGGCCACCACTTCAAGAACTCTGTAGCACCGCCTACATA
CCTCGCTCTGCTAATCCTGTTACCAGTGGCTGCTGCCAGTGGCGATAAGTCGTGTCTTACCGGGTTGGAC
TCAAGACGATAGTTACCGGATAAGGCGCAGCGGTCGGGCTGAACGGGGGGTTCGTGCACACAGCCCAGCT
TGGAGCGAACGACCTACACCGAACTGAGATACCTACAGCGTGAGCTATGAGAAAGCGCCACGCTTCCCGA
AGGGAGAAAGGCGGACAGGTATCCGGTAAGCGGCAGGGTCGGAACAGGAGAGCGCACGAGGGAGCTTCCA
GGGGGAAACGCCTGGTATCTTTATAGTCCTGTCGGGTTTCGCCACCTCTGACTTGAGCGTCGATTTTTGT
GATGCTCGTCAGGGGGGCGGAGCC
